>Addgene plasmid #77324 | ALPK3 gRNA (BRDN0001145912) | addgene full sequence | sequence record 187540 | Addgene Assembled Sequence
CCCGGGTGCAAAGATGGATAAAGTTTTAAACAGAGAGGAATCTTTGCAGCTAATGGACCTTCTAGGTCTT
GAAAGGAGTGGGAATTGGCTCCGGTGCCCGTCAGTGGGCAGAGCGCACATCGCCCACAGTCCCCGAGAAG
TTGGGGGGAGGGGTCGGCAATTGATCCGGTGCCTAGAGAAGGTGGCGCGGGGTAAACTGGGAAAGTGATG
TCGTGTACTGGCTCCGCCTTTTTCCCGAGGGTGGGGGAGAACCGTATATAAGTGCAGTAGTCGCCGTGAA
CGTTCTTTTTCGCAACGGGTTTGCCGCCAGAACACAGGTAAGTGCCGTGTGTGGTTCCCGCGGGCCTGGC
CTCTTTACGGGTTATGGCCCTTGCGTGCCTTGAATTACTTCCACCTGGCTGCAGTACGTGATTCTTGATC
CCGAGCTTCGGGTTGGAAGTGGGTGGGAGAGTTCGAGGCCTTGCGCTTAAGGAGCCCCTTCGCCTCGTGC
TTGAGTTGAGGCCTGGCCTGGGCGCTGGGGCCGCCGCGTGCGAATCTGGTGGCACCTTCGCGCCTGTCTC
GCTGCTTTCGATAAGTCTCTAGCCATTTAAAATTTTTGATGACCTGCTGCGACGCTTTTTTTCTGGCAAG
ATAGTCTTGTAAATGCGGGCCAAGATCTGCACACTGGTATTTCGGTTTTTGGGGCCGCGGGCGGCGACGG
GGCCCGTGCGTCCCAGCGCACATGTTCGGCGAGGCGGGGCCTGCGAGCGCGGCCACCGAGAATCGGACGG
GGGTAGTCTCAAGCTGGCCGGCCTGCTCTGGTGCCTGGCCTCGCGCCGCCGTGTATCGCCCCGCCCTGGG
CGGCAAGGCTGGCCCGGTCGGCACCAGTTGCGTGAGCGGAAAGATGGCCGCTTCCCGGCCCTGCTGCAGG
GAGCTCAAAATGGAGGACGCGGCGCTCGGGAGAGCGGGCGGGTGAGTCACCCACACAAAGGAAAAGGGCC
TTTCCGTCCTCAGCCGTCGCTTCATGTGACTCCACGGAGTACCGGGCGCCGTCCAGGCACCTCGATTAGT
TCTCGAGCTTTTGGAGTACGTCGTCTTTAGGTTGGGGGGAGGGGTTTTATGCGATGGAGTTTCCCCACAC
TGAGTGGGTGGAGACTGAAGTTAGGCCAGCTTGGCACTTGATGTAATTCTCCTTGGAATTTGCCCTTTTT
GAGTTTGGATCTTGGTTCATTCTCAAGCCTCAGACAGTGGTTCAAAGTTTTTTTCTTCCATTTCAGGTGT
CGTGACGTACGGCCACCATGACCGAGTACAAGCCCACGGTGCGCCTCGCCACCCGCGACGACGTCCCCAG
GGCCGTACGCACCCTCGCCGCCGCGTTCGCCGACTACCCCGCCACGCGCCACACCGTCGATCCGGACCGC
CACATCGAGCGGGTCACCGAGCTGCAAGAACTCTTCCTCACGCGCGTCGGGCTCGACATCGGCAAGGTGT
GGGTCGCGGACGACGGCGCCGCCGTGGCGGTCTGGACCACGCCGGAGAGCGTCGAAGCGGGGGCGGTGTT
CGCCGAGATCGGCCCGCGCATGGCCGAGTTGAGCGGTTCCCGGCTGGCCGCGCAGCAACAGATGGAAGGC
CTCCTGGCGCCGCACCGGCCCAAGGAGCCCGCGTGGTTCCTGGCCACCGTCGGAGTCTCGCCCGACCACC
AGGGCAAGGGTCTGGGCAGCGCCGTCGTGCTCCCCGGAGTGGAGGCGGCCGAGCGCGCCGGGGTGCCCGC
CTTCCTGGAGACCTCCGCGCCCCGCAACCTCCCCTTCTACGAGCGGCTCGGCTTCACCGTCACCGCCGAC
GTCGAGGTGCCCGAAGGACCGCGCACCTGGTGCATGACCCGCAAGCCCGGTGCCTGAACGCGTTAAGTCG
ACAATCAACCTCTGGATTACAAAATTTGTGAAAGATTGACTGGTATTCTTAACTATGTTGCTCCTTTTAC
GCTATGTGGATACGCTGCTTTAATGCCTTTGTATCATGCTATTGCTTCCCGTATGGCTTTCATTTTCTCC
TCCTTGTATAAATCCTGGTTGCTGTCTCTTTATGAGGAGTTGTGGCCCGTTGTCAGGCAACGTGGCGTGG
TGTGCACTGTGTTTGCTGACGCAACCCCCACTGGTTGGGGCATTGCCACCACCTGTCAGCTCCTTTCCGG
GACTTTCGCTTTCCCCCTCCCTATTGCCACGGCGGAACTCATCGCCGCCTGCCTTGCCCGCTGCTGGACA
GGGGCTCGGCTGTTGGGCACTGACAATTCCGTGGTGTTGTCGGGGAAATCATCGTCCTTTCCTTGGCTGC
TCGCCTGTGTTGCCACCTGGATTCTGCGCGGGACGTCCTTCTGCTACGTCCCTTCGGCCCTCAATCCAGC
GGACCTTCCTTCCCGCGGCCTGCTGCCGGCTCTGCGGCCTCTTCCGCGTCTTCGCCTTCGCCCTCAGACG
AGTCGGATCTCCCTTTGGGCCGCCTCCCCGCGTCGACTTTAAGACCAATGACTTACAAGGCAGCTGTAGA
TCTTAGCCACTTTTTAAAAGAAAAGGGGGGACTGGAAGGGCTAATTCACTCCCAACGAAGACAAGATCTG
CTTTTTGCTTGTACTGGGTCTCTCTGGTTAGACCAGATCTGAGCCTGGGAGCTCTCTGGCTAACTAGGGA
ACCCACTGCTTAAGCCTCAATAAAGCTTGCCTTGAGTGCTTCAAGTAGTGTGTGCCCGTCTGTTGTGTGA
CTCTGGTAACTAGAGATCCCTCAGACCCTTTTAGTCAGTGTGGAAAATCTCTAGCAGTACGTATAGTAGT
TCATGTCATCTTATTATTCAGTATTTATAACTTGCAAAGAAATGAATATCAGAGAGTGAGAGGAACTTGT
TTATTGCAGCTTATAATGGTTACAAATAAAGCAATAGCATCACAAATTTCACAAATAAAGCATTTTTTTC
ACTGCATTCTAGTTGTGGTTTGTCCAAACTCATCAATGTATCTTATCATGTCTGGCTCTAGCTATCCCGC
CCCTAACTCCGCCCATCCCGCCCCTAACTCCGCCCAGTTCCGCCCATTCTCCGCCCCATGGCTGACTAAT
TTTTTTTATTTATGCAGAGGCCGAGGCCGCCTCGGCCTCTGAGCTATTCCAGAAGTAGTGAGGAGGCTTT
TTTGGAGGCCTAGGGACGTACCCAATTCGCCCTATAGTGAGTCGTATTACGCGCGCTCACTGGCCGTCGT
TTTACAACGTCGTGACTGGGAAAACCCTGGCGTTACCCAACTTAATCGCCTTGCAGCACATCCCCCTTTC
GCCAGCTGGCGTAATAGCGAAGAGGCCCGCACCGATCGCCCTTCCCAACAGTTGCGCAGCCTGAATGGCG
AATGGG
[124 nt withheld, positions 3367-3490]
C
[91 nt withheld, positions 3492-3582]
A
[49 nt withheld, positions 3584-3632]
CCTTTGACGTTGGAGTCCACGTTCTTT
[37 nt withheld, positions 3660-3696]
ACCCTATCTCGGTCTATTCTTTTGATTTATAAGGGATTTTGCCGATTTCGGCCTATTGGTTAAAAAATGA
GCTGATTTAACAAAAATTTAACGCGAATTTTAACAAAATATTAACGCTTACAATTTAGGTGGCACTTTTC
GGGGAAATGTGCGCGGAACCCCTATTTGTTTATTTTTCTAAATACATTCAAATATGTATCCGCTCATGAG
ACAATAACCCTGATAAATGCTTCAATAATATTGAAAAAGGAAGAGTATGAGTATTCAACATTTCCGTGTC
GCCCTTATTCCCTTTTTTGCGGCATTTTGCCTTCCTGTTTTTGCTCACCCAGAAACGCTGGTGAAAGTAA
AAGATGCTGAAGATCAGTTGGGTGCACGAGTGGGTTACATCGAACTGGATCTCAACAGCGGTAAGATCCT
TGAGAGTTTTCGCCCCGAAGAACGTTTTCCAATGATGAGCACTTTTAAAGTTCTGCTATGTGGCGCGGTA
TTATCCCGTATTGACGCCGGGCAAGAGCAACTCGGTCGCCGCATACACTATTCTCAGAATGACTTGGTTG
AGTACTCACCAGTCACAGAAAAGCATCTTACGGATGGCATGACAGTAAGAGAATTATGCAGTGCTGCCAT
AACCATGAGTGATAACACTGCGGCCAACTTACTTCTGACAACGATCGGAGGACCGAAGGAGCTAACCGCT
TTTTTGCACAACATGGGGGATCATGTAACTCGCCTTGATCGTTGGGAACCGGAGCTGAATGAAGCCATAC
CAAACGACGAGCGTGACACCACGATGCCTGTAGCAATGGCAACAACGTTGCGCAAACTATTAACTGGCGA
ACTACTTACTCTAGCTTCCCGGCAACAATTAATAGACTGGATGGAGGCGGATAAAGTTGCAGGACCACTT
CTGCGCTCGGCCCTTCCGGCTGGCTGGTTTATTGCTGATAAATCTGGAGCCGGTGAGCGTGGGTCTCGCG
GTATCATTGCAGCACTGGGGCCAGATGGTAAGCCCTCCCGTATCGTAGTTATCTACACGACGGGGAGTCA
GGCAACTATGGATGAACGAAATAGACAGATCGCTGAGATAGGTGCCTCACTGATTAAGCATTGGTAACTG
TCAGACCAAGTTTACTCATATATACTTTAGATTGATTTAAAACTTCATTTTTAATTTAAAAGGATCTAGG
TGAAGATCCTTTTTGATAATCTCATGACCAAAATCCCTTAACGTGAGTTTTCGTTCCACTGAGCGTCAGA
CCCCGTAGAAAAGATCAAAGGATCTTCTTGAGATCCTTTTTTTCTGCGCGTAATCTGCTGCTTGCAAACA
AAAAAACCACCGCTACCAGCGGTGGTTTGTTTGCCGGATCAAGAGCTACCAACTCTTTTTCCGAAGGTAA
CTGGCTTCAGCAGAGCGCAGATACCAAATACTGTTCTTCTAGTGTAGCCGTAGTTAGGCCACCACTTCAA
GAACTCTGTAGCACCGCCTACATACCTCGCTCTGCTAATCCTGTTACCAGTGGCTGCTGCCAGTGGCGAT
AAGTCGTGTCTTACCGGGTTGGACTCAAGACGATAGTTACCGGATAAGGCGCAGCGGTCGGGCTGAACGG
GGGGTTCGTGCACACAGCCCAGCTTGGAGCGAACGACCTACACCGAACTGAGATACCTACAGCGTGAGCT
ATGAGAAAGCGCCACGCTTCCCGAAGGGAGAAAGGCGGACAGGTATCCGGTAAGCGGCAGGGTCGGAACA
GGAGAGCGCACGAGGGAGCTTCCAGGGGGAAACGCCTGGTATCTTTATAGTCCTGTCGGGTTTCGCCACC
TCTGACTTGAGCGTCGATTTTTGTGATGCTCGTCAGGGGGGCGGAGCCTATGGAAAAACGCCAGCAACGC
GGCCTTTTTACGGTTCCTGGCCTTTTGCTGGCCTTTTGCTCACATGTTCTTTCCTGCGTTATCCCCTGAT
TCTGTGGATAACCGTATTACCGCCTTTGAGTGAGCTGATACCGCTCGCCGCAGCCGAACGACCGAGCGCA
GCGAGTCAGTGAGCGAGGAAGCGGAAGAGCGCCCAATACGCAAACCGCCTCTCCCCGCGCGTTGGCCGAT
TCATTAATGCAGCTGGCACGACAGGTTTCCCGACTGGAAAGCGGGCAGTGAGCGCAACGCAATTAATGTG
AGTTAGCTCACTCATTAGGCACCCCAGGCTTTACACTTTATGCTTCCGGCTCGTATGTTGTGTGGAATTG
TGAGCGGATAACAATTTCACACAGGAAACAGCTATGACCATGATTACGCCAAGCGCGCAATTAACCCTCA
CTAAAGGGAACAAAAGCTGGAGCTGCAAGCTTAATGTAGTCTTATGCAATACTCTTGTAGTCTTGCAACA
TGGTAACGATGAGTTAGCAACATGCCTTACAAGGAGAGAAAAAGCACCGTGCATGCCGATTGGTGGAAGT
AAGGTGGTACGATCGTGCCTTATTAGGAAGGCAACAGACGGGTCTGACATGGATTGGACGAACCACTGAA
TTGCCGCATTGCAGAGATATTGTATTTAAGTGCCTAGCTCGATACATAAACGGGTCTCTCTGGTTAGACC
AGATCTGAGCCTGGGAGCTCTCTGGCTAACTAGGGAACCCACTGCTTAAGCCTCAATAAAGCTTGCCTTG
AGTGCTTCAAGTAGTGTGTGCCCGTCTGTTGTGTGACTCTGGTAACTAGAGATCCCTCAGACCCTTTTAG
TCAGTGTGGAAAATCTCTAGCAGTGGCGCCCGAACAGGGACTTGAAAGCGAAAGGGAAACCAGAGGAGCT
CTCTCGACGCAGGACTCGGCTTGCTGAAGCGCGCACGGCAAGAGGCGAGGGGCGGCGACTGGTGAGTACG
CCAAAAATTTTGACTAGCGGAGGCTAGAAGGAGAGAGATGGGTGCGAGAGCGTCAGTATTAAGCGGGGGA
GAATTAGATCGCGATGGGAAAAAATTCGGTTAAGGCCAGGGGGAAAGAAAAAATATAAATTAAAACATAT
AGTATGGGCAAGCAGGGAGCTAGAACGATTCGCAGTTAATCCTGGCCTGTTAGAAACATCAGAAGGCTGT
AGACAAATACTGGGACAGCTACAACCATCCCTTCAGACAGGATCAGAAGAACTTAGATCATTATATAATA
CAGTAGCAACCCTCTATTGTGTGCATCAAAGGATAGAGATAAAAGACACCAAGGAAGCTTTAGACAAGAT
AGAGGAAGAGCAAAACAAAAGTAAGACCACCGCACAGCAAGCGGCCGCTGATCTTCAGACCTGGAGGAGG
AGATATGAGGGACAATTGGAGAAGTGAATTATATAAATATAAAGTAGTAAAAATTGAACCATTAGGAGTA
GCACCCACCAAGGCAAAGAGAAGAGTGGTGCAGAGAGAAAAAAGAGCAGTGGGAATAGGAGCTTTGTTCC
TTGGGTTCTTGGGAGCAGCAGGAAGCACTATGGGCGCAGCGTCAATGACGCTGACGGTACAGGCCAGACA
ATTATTGTCTGGTATAGTGCAGCAGCAGAACAATTTGCTGAGGGCTATTGAGGCGCAACAGCATCTGTTG
CAACTCACAGTCTGGGGCATCAAGCAGCTCCAGGCAAGAATCCTGGCTGTGGAAAGATACCTAAAGGATC
AACAGCTCCTGGGGATTTGGGGTTGCTCTGGAAAACTCATTTGCACCACTGCTGTGCCTTGGAATGCTAG
TTGGAGTAATAAATCTCTGGAACAGATTTGGAATCACACGACCTGGATGGAGTGGGACAGAGAAATTAAC
AATTACACAAGCTTAATACACTCCTTAATTGAAGAATCGCAAAACCAGCAAGAAAAGAATGAACAAGAAT
TATTGGAATTAGATAAATGGGCAAGTTTGTGGAATTGGTTTAACATAACAAATTGGCTGTGGTATATAAA
ATTATTCATAATGATAGTAGGAGGCTTGGTAGGTTTAAGAATAGTTTTTGCTGTACTTTCTATAGTGAAT
AGAGTTAGGCAGGGATATTCACCATTATCGTTTCAGACCCACCTCCCAACCCCGAGGGGACCCAGAGAGG
GCCTATTTCCCATGATTCCTTCATATTTGCATATACGATACAAGGCTGTTAGAGAGATAATTAGAATTAA
TTTGACTGTAAACACAAAGATATTAGTACAAAATACGTGACGTAGAAAGTAATAATTTCTTGGGTAGTTT
GCAGTTTTAAAATTATGTTTTAAAATGGACTATCATATGCTTACCGTAACTTGAAAGTATTTCGATTTCT
TGGCTTTATATATCTTGTGGAAAGGACGAAACACCGGGAAGTGCTAACCCCAATGGGTTTTAGAGCTAGA
AATAGCAAGTTAAAATAAGGCTAGTCCGTTATCAACTTGAAAAAGTGGCACCGAGTCGGTGCTTTTTTAA
GCTTGGCGTAACTAGATCTTGAGACAAATGGCAGTATTCATCCACAATTTTAAAAGAAAAGGGGGGATTG
GGGGGTACAGTGCAGGGGAAAGAATAGTAGACATAATAGCAACAGACATACAAACTAAAGAATTACAAAA
ACAAATTACAAAAATTCAAAATTTTCGGGTTTATTACAGGGACAGCAGAGATCCACTTTGGCGCCGGCTC
GAGGGGG
Features (pLannotate 1.2.2; 29 found; start..end, strand, type, name):
     14..80      +  CDS            small t antigen (fragment): SV40 (simian virus 40) small t antigen
    106..317     +  promoter       EF-1α core promoter: core promoter for human elongation factor EF-1α
    318..1256    +  intron         EF-1α intron A: intron upstream of the start codon of human EF-1α
   1278..1877    +  CDS            PuroR (fragment): puromycin N-acetyltransferase; pac from Streptomyces; confers resistance to puromycin
   1893..2481    +  misc_feature   WPRE: woodchuck hepatitis virus posttranscriptional regulatory element
   2532..2551    +  misc_feature   cPPT/CTS (fragment): central polypurine tract and central termination sequence of HIV-1
   2553..2786    +  LTR            3' LTR (ΔU3): self-inactivating 3' long terminal repeat (LTR) from HIV-1
   2864..2985    +  polyA_signal   SV40 poly(A) signal: SV40 polyadenylation signal
   3025..3160    +  rep_origin     SV40 ori: SV40 origin of replication
   3181..3199    -  promoter       T7 promoter: promoter for bacteriophage T7 RNA polymerase
   3207..3362    +  CDS            lacZα (fragment): LacZα fragment of β-galactosidase; lacZ fragment
   3367..3795    +  rep_origin     f1 ori (sequence partly withheld): f1 bacteriophage origin of replication; arrow indicates direction of (+) strand synthesis
   3848..3952    +  promoter       AmpR promoter: bla
   3953..4813    +  CDS            AmpR: β-lactamase; bla; confers resistance to ampicillin, carbenicillin, and related antibiotics
   4984..5572    +  rep_origin     ori: high-copy-number ColE1/pMB1/pBR322/pUC origin of replication
   5755..5847    +  CDS            lacI (fragment): lac repressor; lacI; The lac repressor binds to the lac operator to inhibit transcription in E. coli. This inhibition can be relieved by adding lactose or isopropyl-β-D-thiogalactopyranoside (IPTG).
   5860..5881    +  protein_bind   CAP binding site: CAP binding activates transcription in the presence of cAMP. E. coli catabolite activator protein
   5896..5926    +  promoter       lac promoter: promoter for the E. coli lac operon
   5934..5950    +  protein_bind   lac operator: The lac repressor binds to the lac operator to inhibit transcription in E. coli. This inhibition can be relieved by adding lactose or isopropyl-β-D-thiogalactopyranoside (IPTG). lac repressor encoded by lacI
   5995..6013    +  promoter       T3 promoter: promoter for bacteriophage T3 RNA polymerase
   6041..6267    +  promoter       RSV promoter: Rous sarcoma virus enhancer/promoter
   6268..6448    +  LTR            5' LTR (truncated): truncated 5' long terminal repeat (LTR) from HIV-1
   6495..6620    +  misc_feature   HIV-1 Ψ: packaging signal of human immunodeficiency virus type 1
   6604..6967    +  CDS            HIV-1 gag (fragment): gag protein from human immunodeficiency virus 1; gag
   7113..7346    +  misc_feature   RRE: The Rev response element (RRE) of HIV-1 allows for Rev-dependent mRNA export from the nucleus to the cytoplasm.
   7723..7749    +  CDS            Rev (fragment): human immunodeficiency virus 1 (HIV-1) Rev protein; rev; enhances nuclear export of unspliced and incompletely spliced viral mRNAs
   7753..7993    +  promoter       U6 promoter: RNA polymerase III promoter for human U6 snRNA
   8023..8098    +  misc_RNA       gRNA scaffold: guide RNA scaffold for the Streptococcus pyogenes CRISPR/Cas9 system
   8154..8271    +  misc_feature   cPPT/CTS: central polypurine tract and central termination sequence of HIV-1
