[The description below was written by a language model from this plasmid's Addgene catalogue record and pLannotate feature annotations shown in this document.]
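Description:
ALPK3 gRNA (BRDN0001145912) is a third-generation lentiviral guide RNA plasmid built on the lentiGuide-Puro backbone and designed to direct Streptococcus pyogenes Cas9 to the human ALPK3 gene (alpha-kinase 3). It is propagated in E. coli as a high-copy plasmid through a ColE1/pUC-type origin with ampicillin selection from the bla gene. The backbone also carries an f1 origin, an SV40 origin and poly(A) signal, and remnants of lac and phage-promoter cloning elements.

The lentiviral transfer cassette begins with an RSV promoter fused to a truncated HIV-1 5' LTR, which makes genomic RNA production Tat-independent. This is followed by the Ψ packaging signal with a partial gag sequence, the Rev response element for nuclear export of the unspliced genome, and a cPPT/CTS element that aids nuclear import. The cassette ends in a ΔU3 self-inactivating 3' LTR. Within this frame, a human U6 RNA polymerase III promoter drives the 20-nucleotide ALPK3 spacer joined to the SpCas9 gRNA scaffold. A separate EF-1α core promoter with its intron A expresses puromycin N-acetyltransferase for selection of transduced mammalian cells, and a downstream WPRE enhances transcript expression.

The plasmid does not encode Cas9, so it must be paired with a separate Cas9 lentivirus or used in cells that already express the nuclease. According to the record, the guide was designed against a single ALPK3 RefSeq transcript and belongs to a human kinome gRNA collection developed alongside work on optimised sgRNA design. It is suited to knockout of ALPK3 in human cells by stable lentiviral delivery.
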