Addgene plasmid #77324: ALPK3 gRNA (BRDN0001145912)
Purpose: 3rd generation lentiviral gRNA plasmid targeting human ALPK3
Depositing lab: John Doench & David Root. Depositing organization: Broad Institute. Publication: Optimized sgRNA design to maximize activity and minimize off-target effects of CRISPR-Cas9. Doench JG, Fusi N, Sullender M, Hegde M, Vaimberg EW, Donovan KF, Smith I, Tothova Z, Wilen C, Orchard R, Virgin HW, Listgarten J, Root DE. Nat Biotechnol. 2016 Jan 18. doi: 10.1038/nbt.3437. PubMed 26780180.
Backbone
  Vector backbone: lentiGuide-Puro
  Backbone manufacturer: Zhang Lab (Addgene plasmid # 52963)
  Vector type: Mammalian Expression, Lentiviral, CRISPR
  Selectable markers: Puromycin
Growth in bacteria
  Bacterial resistance: Ampicillin, 100 μg/mL
  Growth temperature: 37°C
  Growth strain: DH5alpha
  Copy number: High Copy
Gene/Insert
  Gene/Insert name: ALPK3 (alt names: ALPK3; NM_020778.4)
  gRNA/shRNA sequence: GGAAGTGCTAACCCCAATGG
  Species: H. sapiens (human)
  Entrez Gene: ALPK3 (a.k.a. MAK, MIDORI, FLJ12881, FLJ21176, KIAA1330)
  Promoter: hU6
  Cloning method: Unknown
  Sequencing primers: 5′ U6-F; 3′ pS2-R
Terms and licenses: Academic/Nonprofit Terms; Industry Terms: Not Available to Industry
Depositor comments: The gRNA was designed to target the following Genbank reference sequence(s): NM_020778.4. Note that this plasmid does NOT contain Cas9. It should be used in conjunction with lentiCas9-Blast (Addgene #52962) or otherwise with cell lines already expressing Cas9. Browse the full kinome gRNA library at http://www.addgene.org/pooled-library/broadgpp-human-kinome/ or visit http://www.broadinstitute.org/rnai/public/ for detailed protocols and information.
How to cite: ALPK3 gRNA (BRDN0001145912) was a gift from John Doench & David Root (Addgene plasmid # 77324 ; http://n2t.net/addgene:77324 ; RRID:Addgene_77324)
