>Addgene plasmid #77324 | ALPK3 gRNA (BRDN0001145912) | depositor partial sequence | sequence record 144784 | Target Sequence
GGAAGTGCTAACCCCAATGG
