>Addgene plasmid #77324 | ALPK3 gRNA (BRDN0001145912) | addgene partial sequence | sequence record 187539 | hU6-F
TAGAAAGTAATAATTTCTTGGGTAGTTTGCAGTTTTAAAATTATGTTTTAAAATGGACTATCATATGCTT
ACCGTAACTTGAAAGTATTTCGATTTCTTGGCTTTATATATCTTGTGGAAAGGACGAAACACCGGGAAGT
GCTAACCCCAATGGGTTTTAGAGCTAGAAATAGCAAGTTAAAATAAGGCTAGTCCGTTATCAACTTGAAA
AAGTGGCACCGAGTCGGTGCTTTTTTAAGCTTGGCGTAACTAGATCTTGAGACAAATGGCAGTATTCATC
CACAATTTTAAAAGAAAAGGGGGGATTGGGGGGTACAGTGCAGGGGAAAGAATAGTAGACATAATAGCAA
CAGACATACAAACTAAAGAATTACAAAAACAAATTACAAAAATTCAAAATTTTCGGGTTTATTACAGGGA
CAGCAGAGATCCACTTTGGCGCCGGCTCGAGGGGGCCCGGGTGCAAAGATGGATAAAGTTTTAAACAGAG
AGGAATCTTTGCAGCTAATGGACCTTCTAGGTCTTGAAAGGAGTGGGAATTGGCTCCGGTGCCCGTCAGT
GGGCAGAGCG
